Addgene plasmid #71975: Nrp2.4-AP-His
Purpose: Expresses the extracellular region of the Neuropilin 2, isoform 4 protein, C-terminally fused to alkaline phosphatase + 6X histidine tag.
Depositing lab: Woj Wojtowicz. Depositing organization: University of California, Berkeley. Publication: An extracellular biochemical screen reveals that FLRTs and Unc5s mediate neuronal subtype recognition in the retina. Visser JJ, Cheng Y, Perry SC, Chastain AB, Parsa B, Masri SS, Ray TA, Kay JN, Wojtowicz WM. Elife. 2015 Dec 3;4. pii: e08149. doi: 10.7554/eLife.08149. PubMed 26633812.
Backbone
  Vector backbone: pCMVi-SV40ori
  Vector type: Mammalian Expression
Growth in bacteria
  Bacterial resistance: Ampicillin, 100 μg/mL
  Growth temperature: 37°C
  Growth strain: DH5alpha
  Copy number: High Copy
Gene/Insert
  Gene/Insert name: Nrp2.4 (alt names: Neuropilin 2, isoform 4; Np2; Np-2; Npn2; Npn-2; NCBI gene ID 18187; Reference sequence NM_001077405.1)
  Species: M. musculus (mouse)
  Insert size (bp): 2535
  Entrez Gene: Nrp2 (a.k.a. 1110048P06Rik, N, Np, Np-2, Np2, Npn-2, Npn2)
  Promoter: CMV
  Tag / fusion protein: AP-His (C terminal on backbone)
  Cloning method: Restriction Enzyme; 5′ cloning site NotI (not destroyed); 3′ cloning site AscI (not destroyed)
  Sequencing primers: 5′ GTCAGAGGTAACTCCCGTTGC; 3′ GAGGTTCTTGGCGGCTGTC
Terms and licenses: Academic/Nonprofit Terms; Industry Terms: Not Available to Industry
How to cite: Nrp2.4-AP-His was a gift from Woj Wojtowicz (Addgene plasmid # 71975 ; http://n2t.net/addgene:71975 ; RRID:Addgene_71975)
