[The description below was written by a language model from this plasmid's Addgene catalogue record and pLannotate feature annotations shown in this document.]
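Description:
Nrp2.4-AP-His is a 9,053 bp mammalian expression plasmid built on the pCMVi-SV40ori backbone. It produces the extracellular region of mouse Neuropilin 2, isoform 4, as a soluble fusion protein. In bacteria it is maintained as a high-copy plasmid through a ColE1/pUC-type origin and selected with ampicillin via the β-lactamase gene. The backbone also carries an f1 phage origin and short remnants of rop, bom and lacZα that appear to be cloning vestiges with no function. An SV40 enhancer/early promoter region is annotated as well. This region contains the SV40 origin, consistent with the backbone name, and would allow episomal amplification in cells expressing large T antigen, although the record does not describe that use explicitly.

The expression cassette is driven by the human cytomegalovirus immediate early enhancer and promoter, followed by CMV intron A, an element commonly included to increase transcript processing and expression levels. Downstream lies the 2,535 bp Nrp2 ectodomain fragment, cloned between NotI and AscI sites that both remain intact. It is fused at its C terminus to human placental secreted alkaline phosphatase and a 6X histidine tag supplied by the backbone. The His tag is not separately annotated in the feature table. An SV40 polyadenylation signal terminates the transcript.

The AP moiety gives an enzymatic readout for detecting the fusion, and the His tag permits capture or purification on metal-affinity resin. The associated publication describes an extracellular biochemical screen for receptor–ligand interactions involved in neuronal subtype recognition in the retina. This suggests the construct serves as one tagged ectodomain probe in such binding assays.
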