Features (pLannotate 1.2.2; 14 found; start..end, strand, type, name):
     25..408     +  enhancer       CMV enhancer: human cytomegalovirus immediate early enhancer
    410..609     +  promoter       CMV promoter: human cytomegalovirus (CMV) immediate early promoter
    748..1573    +  intron         CMV intron A: human cytomegalovirus intron A (Chapman et al., 1991)
   1610..4144    +  CDS            Nrp2 (fragment): NRP2_MOUSE - Experimental evidence at protein level: Swiss-Prot protein existence level 1. High affinity receptor for semaphorins 3C, 3F, VEGF-165 and VEGF-145 isoforms of VEGF, and the PLGF-2 isoform of PGF. From Mus musculus (Mouse).
   4166..5617    +  CDS            SEAP: secreted alkaline phosphatase from human placenta The natural enzyme has a C-terminal transmembrane sequence that is replaced by a GPI anchor.
   5676..5797    +  polyA_signal   SV40 poly(A) signal: SV40 polyadenylation signal
   6006..6594    -  rep_origin     ori: high-copy-number ColE1/pMB1/pBR322/pUC origin of replication
   6765..7625    -  CDS            AmpR: β-lactamase; bla; confers resistance to ampicillin, carbenicillin, and related antibiotics
   7626..7730    -  promoter       AmpR promoter: bla
   7825..7860    +  CDS            rop (fragment): Rop protein, which maintains plasmids at low copy number; rop
   7883..8213    +  promoter       SV40 promoter: SV40 enhancer and early promoter
   8336..8435    +  misc_feature   bom (fragment): basis of mobility region from pBR322
   8463..8891    -  rep_origin     f1 ori (sequence partly withheld): f1 bacteriophage origin of replication; arrow indicates direction of (+) strand synthesis
   8895..9052    -  CDS            lacZα (fragment): LacZα fragment of β-galactosidase; lacZ fragment
>Addgene plasmid #71975 | Nrp2.4-AP-His | depositor full sequence | sequence record 135464 | Nrp2.4-AP-His sequence 9053 bps
GTCGAGGTCTCGACGGTATCGATTGACATTGATTATTGACTAGCTAGTTATTAATAGTAATCAATTACGG
GGTCATTAGTTCATAGCCCATATATGGAGTTCCGCGTTACATAACTTACGGTAAATGGCCCGCCTGGCTG
ACCGCCCAACGACCCCCGCCCATTGACGTCAATAATGACGTATGTTCCCATAGTAACGCCAATAGGGACT
TTCCATTGACGTCAATGGGTGGAGTATTTACGGTAAACTGCCCACTTGGCAGTACATCAAGTGTATCATA
TGCCAAGTCCGCCCCCTATTGACGTCAATGACGGTAAATGGCCCGCCTGGCATTATGCCCAGTACATGAC
CTTACGGGACTTTCCTACTTGGCAGTACATCTACGTATTAGTCATCGCTATTACCATGGTGATGCGGTTT
TGGCAGTACACCAATGGGCGTGGATAGCGGTTTGACTCACGGGGATTTCCAAGTCTCCACCCCATTGACG
TCAATGGGAGTTTGTTTTGGCACCAAAATCAACGGGACTTTCCAAAATGTCGTAATAACCCCGCCCCGTT
GACGCAAATGGGCGGTAGGCGTGTACGGTGGGAGGTCTATATAAGCAGAGCTCGTTTAGTGAACCGTCAG
ATCGCCTGGAGACGCCATCCACGCTGTTTTGACCTCCATAGAAGACACCGGGACCGATCCAGCCTCCGCG
GCCGGGAACGGTGCATTGGAACGCGGATTCCCCGTGCCAAGAGTGACGTAAGTACCGCCTATAGACTCTA
TAGGCACACCCCTTTGGCTCTTATGCATGCTATACTGTTTTTGGCTTGGGGCCTATACACCCCCGCTTCC
ATATGCTATAGGTGATGGTATAGCTTAGCCTATAGGTGTGGGTTATTGACCATTATTGACCACTCCCCTA
TTGGTGACGATACTTTCCATTACTAATCCATAACATGGCTCTTTGCCACAACTATCTCTATTGGCTATAT
GCCAATACTCTGTCCTTCAGAGACTGACACGGACTCTGTATTTTTACAGGATGGGGTCCCATTTATTATT
TACAAATTCACATATACAACAACGCCGTCCCCCGTGCCCGCAGTTTTTATTAAACATAGCGTGGGATCTC
CACGCGAATCTCGGGTACGTGTTCCGGACATGGGCTCTTCTCCGGTAGCGGCGGAGCTTCCACATCCGAG
CCCTGGTCCCATGCCTCCAGCGGCTCATGGTCGCTCGGCAGCTCCTTGCTCCTAACAGTGGAGGCCAGAC
TTAGGCACAGCACAATGCCCACCACCACCAGTGTGCCGCACAAGGCCGTGGCGGTAGGGTATGTGTCTGA
AAATGAGCTCGGAGATTGGGCTCGCACCGCTGACGCAGATGGAAGACTTAAGGCAGCGGCAGAAGAAGAT
GCAGGCAGCTGAGTTGTTGTATTCTGATAAGAGTCAGAGGTAACTCCCGTTGCGGTGCTGTTAACGGTGG
AGGGCAGTGTAGTCTGAGCAGTACTCGTTGCTGCCGCGCGCGCCACCAGACATAATAGCTGACAGACTAA
CAGACTGTTCCTTTCCATGGGTCTTTTCTGCAGAAGCTTGAATTCTCGAGGATCCGCGGCCGCGCCACCA
TGGATATGTTTCCTCTTACCTGGGTTTTCTTAGCTCTGTACTTTTCAGGACACGAAGTGAGAAGCCAGCA
AGATCCACCCTGCGGAGGTCGGCTGAATTCCAAAGATGCTGGCTACATCACTTCCCCAGGCTACCCCCAG
GACTATCCCTCCCACCAGAACTGTGAGTGGATTGTCTACGCCCCCGAACCCAACCAGAAGATTGTTCTCA
ACTTCAACCCTCACTTTGAAATCGAGAAACACGACTGCAAGTATGACTTCATTGAGATTCGGGATGGGGA
CAGTGAGTCAGCTGACCTCCTGGGCAAGCACTGTGGGAACATCGCCCCGCCCACCATCATCTCCTCAGGC
TCCGTGTTATACATCAAGTTCACCTCAGACTACGCCCGGCAGGGGGCAGGTTTCTCTCTACGCTATGAGA
TCTTCAAAACAGGCTCTGAAGATTGTTCCAAGAACTTTACAAGCCCCAATGGGACCATTGAATCTCCAGG
GTTTCCAGAGAAGTATCCACACAATCTGGACTGTACCTTCACCATCCTGGCCAAACCCAGGATGGAGATC
ATCCTACAGTTCCTGACCTTTGACCTGGAGCATGACCCTCTACAAGTGGGGGAAGGAGACTGTAAATATG
ACTGGCTGGACATCTGGGATGGCATTCCACATGTTGGACCTCTGATTGGCAAGTACTGTGGGACGAAAAC
ACCCTCCAAACTCCGCTCGTCCACGGGGATCCTCTCCTTGACCTTTCACACGGACATGGCAGTGGCCAAG
GATGGCTTCTCCGCACGTTACTATTTGATCCACCAGGAGCCACCTGAGAATTTTCAGTGCAATGTCCCTT
TGGGAATGGAGTCTGGCCGGATTGCTAATGAACAGATCAGTGCCTCCTCCACCTTCTCTGATGGGAGGTG
GACTCCTCAACAGAGCCGGCTCCATGGTGATGACAATGGCTGGACACCCAATTTGGATTCCAACAAGGAG
TATCTCCAGGTGGACCTGCGCTTCCTAACCATGCTCACAGCCATTGCAACACAGGGAGCCATTTCCAGGG
AAACCCAGAAAGGCTACTACGTCAAATCGTACAAGCTGGAAGTCAGCACAAATGGTGAAGATTGGATGGT
CTACCGGCATGGCAAAAACCACAAGATATTCCAAGCGAACAATGATGCGACCGAGGTGGTGCTAAACAAG
CTCCACATGCCACTGCTGACTCGGTTCATCAGGATCCGCCCGCAGACGTGGCATTTGGGCATTGCCCTTC
GCCTGGAGCTCTTTGGCTGCCGGGTCACAGATGCACCCTGCTCCAACATGCTGGGGATGCTCTCGGGCCT
CATTGCTGATACCCAGATCTCTGCCTCCTCCACCCGAGAGTACCTCTGGAGCCCCAGTGCTGCCCGCCTG
GTTAGTAGCCGCTCTGGCTGGTTTCCTCGGAACCCTCAAGCCCAGCCAGGTGAAGAATGGCTTCAGGTAG
ACCTGGGGACACCCAAGACAGTGAAAGGGGTCATCATCCAGGGAGCCCGAGGAGGAGACAGCATCACTGC
CGTGGAAGCCAGGGCGTTTGTACGCAAGTTCAAAGTCTCCTACAGCCTAAATGGCAAGGACTGGGAATAT
ATCCAGGACCCCAGGACTCAGCAGACAAAGCTGTTTGAAGGGAACATGCACTATGACACCCCTGACATCC
GAAGGTTCGATCCTGTTCCAGCGCAGTATGTGCGGGTGTACCCAGAGAGGTGGTCGCCAGCAGGCATCGG
GATGAGGCTGGAGGTGCTGGGCTGTGACTGGACAGACTCAAAGCCCACAGTGGAGACGCTGGGACCCACC
GTGAAGAGTGAAGAGACTACCACCCCATATCCCATGGATGAGGATGCCACCGAGTGTGGGGAAAACTGCA
GCTTTGAGGATGACAAAGATTTGCAACTTCCTTCAGGATTCAACTGCAACTTTGATTTTCCGGAAGAGAC
CTGTGGTTGGGTGTACGACCATGCCAAGTGGCTCCGGAGCACGTGGATCAGCAGCGCTAACCCCAATGAC
AGAACATTTCCAGATGACAAGAACTTCTTGAAACTGCAGAGTGATGGCCGACGAGAGGGCCAGTACGGGC
GGCTCATCAGCCCACCGGTGCACCTGCCCCGAAGCCCTGTGTGCATGGAGTTCCAGTACCAAGCCATGGG
CGGCCACGGGGTGGCACTGCAGGTGGTTCGGGAAGCCAGCCAGGAAAGCAAACTCCTTTGGGTCATCCGT
GAGGACCAGGGCAGCGAGTGGAAGCACGGGCGCATTATCCTGCCCAGCTATGACATGGAGTATCAGATCG
TGTTCGAGGGAGTGATAGGGAAGGGACGATCGGGAGAGATTTCCATCGATGACATTCGGATAAGCACTGA
TGTCCCACTGGAGAACTGCATGGAACCCATATCAGCTTTTGCAGATGAATATGAAGGAGATTGGAGCAAC
TCTTCTTCCTCTACCTCAGGGGCTGGTGACCCCTCATCTGGCAAAGAAAAGAGCTGGCTGTACACCCTAG
ATCCCATTCTGATCGGCGCGCCTGGATCTTCCGGAATCATCCCAGTTGAGGAGGAGAACCCGGACTTCTG
GAACCGCGAGGCAGCCGAGGCCCTGGGTGCCGCCAAGAAGCTGCAGCCTGCACAGACAGCCGCCAAGAAC
CTCATCATCTTCCTGGGCGATGGGATGGGGGTGTCTACGGTGACAGCTGCCAGGATCCTAAAAGGGCAGA
AGAAGGACAAACTGGGGCCTGAGATACCCCTGGCCATGGACCGCTTCCCATATGTGGCTCTGTCCAAGAC
ATACAATGTAGACAAACATGTGCCAGACAGTGGAGCCACAGCCACGGCCTACCTGTGCGGGGTCAAGGGC
AACTTCCAGACCATTGGCTTGAGTGCAGCCGCCCGCTTTAACCAGTGCAACACGACACGCGGCAACGAGG
TCATCTCCGTGATGAATCGGGCCAAGAAAGCAGGGAAGTCAGTGGGAGTGGTAACCACCACACGAGTGCA
GCACGCCTCGCCAGCCGGCACCTACGCCCACACGGTGAACCGCAACTGGTACTCGGACGCCGACGTGCCT
GCCTCGGCCCGCCAGGAGGGGTGCCAGGACATCGCTACGCAGCTCATCTCCAACATGGACATTGACGTGA
TCCTAGGTGGGGGCCGAAAGTACATGTTTCGCATGGGAACCCCAGACCCTGAGTACCCAGATGACTACAG
CCAAGGTGGGACCAGGCTGGACGGGAAGAATCTGGTGCAGGAATGGCTGGCGAAGCGCCAGGGTGCCCGG
TACGTGTGGAACCGCACTGAGCTCATGCAGGCTTCCCTGGACCCGTCTGTGACCCATCTCATGGGTCTCT
TTGAGCCTGGAGACATGAAATACGAGATCCACCGAGACTCCACACTGGACCCCTCCCTGATGGAGATGAC
AGAGGCTGCCCTGCGCCTGCTGAGCAGGAACCCCCGCGGCTTCTTCCTCTTCGTGGAGGGTGGTCGCATC
GACCATGGTCATCATGAAAGCAGGGCTTACCGGGCACTGACTGAGACGATCATGTTCGACGACGCCATTG
AGAGGGCGGGCCAGCTCACCAGCGAGGAGGACACGCTGAGCCTCGTCACTGCCGACCACTCCCACGTCTT
CTCCTTCGGAGGCTACCCCCTGCGAGGGAGCTCCATCTTCGGGCTGGCCCCTGGCAAGGCCCGGGACAGG
AAGGCCTACACGGTCCTCCTATACGGAAACGGTCCAGGCTATGTGCTCAAGGACGGCGCCCGGCCGGATG
TTACCGAGAGCGAGAGCGGGAGCCCCGAGTATCGGCAGCAGTCAGCAGTGCCCCTGGACGAAGAGACCCA
CGCAGGCGAGGACGTGGCGGTGTTCGCGCGCGGCCCGCAGGCGCACCTGGTTCACGGCGTGCAGGAGCAG
ACCTTCATAGCGCACGTCATGGCCTTCGCCGCCTGCCTGGAGCCCTACACCGCCTGCGACCTGGCGCCCC
CCGCCGGCACCACCGACGCCGCGCACCCGGGTCATCATCACCATCACCATTAATCTAGAGATCTTATTAA
AGCAGAACTTGTTTATTGCAGCTTATAATGGTTACAAATAAAGCAATAGCATCACAAATTTCACAAATAA
AGCATTTTTTTCACTGCATTCTAGTTGTGGTTTGTCCAAACTCATCAATGTATCTTATCATGTCTGGTCG
ACTCTAGCTAGACTCTTCCGCTTCCTCGCTCACTGACTCGCTGCGCTCGGTCGTTCGGCTGCGGCGAGCG
GTATCAGCTCACTCAAAGGCGGTAATACGGTTATCCACAGAATCAGGGGATAACGCAGGAAAGAACATGT
GAGCAAAAGGCCAGCAAAAGGCCAGGAACCGTAAAAAGGCCGCGTTGCTGGCGTTTTTCCATAGGCTCCG
CCCCCCTGACGAGCATCACAAAAATCGACGCTCAAGTCAGAGGTGGCGAAACCCGACAGGACTATAAAGA
TACCAGGCGTTTCCCCCTGGAAGCTCCCTCGTGCGCTCTCCTGTTCCGACCCTGCCGCTTACCGGATACC
TGTCCGCCTTTCTCCCTTCGGGAAGCGTGGCGCTTTCTCATAGCTCACGCTGTAGGTATCTCAGTTCGGT
GTAGGTCGTTCGCTCCAAGCTGGGCTGTGTGCACGAACCCCCCGTTCAGCCCGACCGCTGCGCCTTATCC
GGTAACTATCGTCTTGAGTCCAACCCGGTAAGACACGACTTATCGCCACTGGCAGCAGCCACTGGTAACA
GGATTAGCAGAGCGAGGTATGTAGGCGGTGCTACAGAGTTCTTGAAGTGGTGGCCTAACTACGGCTACAC
TAGAAGAACAGTATTTGGTATCTGCGCTCTGCTGAAGCCAGTTACCTTCGGAAAAAGAGTTGGTAGCTCT
TGATCCGGCAAACAAACCACCGCTGGTAGCGGTGGTTTTTTTGTTTGCAAGCAGCAGATTACGCGCAGAA
AAAAAGGATCTCAAGAAGATCCTTTGATCTTTTCTACGGGGTCTGACGCTCAGTGGAACGAAAACTCACG
TTAAGGGATTTTGGTCATGAGATTATCAAAAAGGATCTTCACCTAGATCCTTTTAAATTAAAAATGAAGT
TTTAAATCAATCTAAAGTATATATGAGTAAACTTGGTCTGACAGTTACCAATGCTTAATCAGTGAGGCAC
CTATCTCAGCGATCTGTCTATTTCGTTCATCCATAGTTGCCTGACTCCCCGTCGTGTAGATAACTACGAT
ACGGGAGGGCTTACCATCTGGCCCCAGTGCTGCAATGATACCGCGAGACCCACGCTCACCGGCTCCAGAT
TTATCAGCAATAAACCAGCCAGCCGGAAGGGCCGAGCGCAGAAGTGGTCCTGCAACTTTATCCGCCTCCA
TCCAGTCTATTAATTGTTGCCGGGAAGCTAGAGTAAGTAGTTCGCCAGTTAATAGTTTGCGCAACGTTGT
TGCCATTGCTACAGGCATCGTGGTGTCACGCTCGTCGTTTGGTATGGCTTCATTCAGCTCCGGTTCCCAA
CGATCAAGGCGAGTTACATGATCCCCCATGTTGTGCAAAAAAGCGGTTAGCTCCTTCGGTCCTCCGATCG
TTGTCAGAAGTAAGTTGGCCGCAGTGTTATCACTCATGGTTATGGCAGCACTGCATAATTCTCTTACTGT
CATGCCATCCGTAAGATGCTTTTCTGTGACTGGTGAGTACTCAACCAAGTCATTCTGAGAATAGTGTATG
CGGCGACCGAGTTGCTCTTGCCCGGCGTCAATACGGGATAATACCGCGCCACATAGCAGAACTTTAAAAG
TGCTCATCATTGGAAAACGTTCTTCGGGGCGAAAACTCTCAAGGATCTTACCGCTGTTGAGATCCAGTTC
GATGTAACCCACTCGTGCACCCAACTGATCTTCAGCATCTTTTACTTTCACCAGCGTTTCTGGGTGAGCA
AAAACAGGAAGGCAAAATGCCGCAAAAAAGGGAATAAGGGCGACACGGAAATGTTGAATACTCATACTCT
TCCTTTTTCAATATTATTGAAGCATTTATCAGGGTTATTGTCTCATGAGCGGATACATATTTGAATGTAT
TTAGAAAAATAAACAAATAGGGGTTCCGCGCACATTTCCCCGAAAAGTGCCACCTGACGTCTAAGAAACC
ATTATTATCATGACATTAACCTATAAAAATAGGCGTATCACGAGGCCCTTTCGTCTCGCGCGTTTCGGTG
ATGACGGTGAAAACCTCTGACACATGCAGCTCCCGGAGGAATGTGTGTCAGTTAGGGTGTGGAAAGTCCC
CAGGCTCCCCAGGCAGGCAGAAGTATGCAAAGCATGCATCTCAATTAGTCAGCAACCAGGTGTGGAAAGT
CCCCAGGCTCCCCAGCAGGCAGAAGTATGCAAAGCATGCATCTCAATTAGTCAGCAACCATAGTCCCGCC
CCTAACTCCGCCCATCCCGCCCCTAACTCCGCCCAGTTCCGCCCATTCTCCGCCCCATGGCTGACTAATT
TTTTTTATTTATGCAGAGGCCGAGGCCGCCTCTGCCTCTGAGCTATTCCAGAAGTAGTGAGGAGGCTTTT
TTGGAGGCCTAGGCTTTTGCAAAAAGCTCCCGGGAGCTTGTATATCCATTTTCGTCCCGGAGACGGTCAC
AGCTTGTCTGTAAGCGGATGCCGGGAGCAGACAAGCCCGTCAGGGCGCGTCAGCGGGTGTTGGCGGGTGT
CGGGGCTGGCTTAACTATGCGGCATCAGAGCAGATTGTACTGAGAGTGCACCATATGCGGTGTGAAATAC
CGCACAGATGCGTAAGGAGAAAATACCGCATCAGGAAATTGTAAGCGTTAATATTTTGTTAAAATTCGCG
TTAAATTTTTGTTAAATCAGCTCATTTTTTAACCAATAGGCCGAAATCGGCAAAATCCCTTATAAATCAA
AAGAATAGACCGAGATAGGGT
[37 nt withheld, positions 8562-8598]
AAAGAACGTGGACTCCAACGTCAAAGG
[49 nt withheld, positions 8626-8674]
T
[91 nt withheld, positions 8676-8766]
G
[124 nt withheld, positions 8768-8891]
CCATTCGCCATTCAGGCTGCGCAACTGTTGGGAAGGGCGATCGGTGCGGGCCTCTTCGCTATTACGCCAG
CTGGCGAAAGGGGGATGTGCTGCAAGGCGATTAAGTTGGGTAACGCCAGGGTTTTCCCAGTCACGACGTT
GTAAAACGACGGCCAGTGAATT
