>Addgene plasmid #71975 | Nrp2.4-AP-His | addgene partial sequence | sequence record 135164 | pMRB101-F 5'-aagatgcaggcagctgagtt-3'
GTTGCGGTGCTGTTAACGGTGGAGGGCAGTGTAGTCTGAGCAGTACTCGTTGCTGCCGCGCGCGCCACCA
GACATAATAGCTGACAGACTAACAGACTGTTCCTTTCCATGGGTCTTTTCTGCAGAAGCTTGAATTCTCG
AGGATCCGCGGCCGCGCCACCATGGATATGTTTCCTCTTACCTGGGTTTTCTTAGCTCTGTACTTTTCAG
GACACGAAGTGAGAAGCCAGCAAGATCCACCCTGCGGAGGTCGGCTGAATTCCAAAGATGCTGGCTACAT
CACTTCCCCAGGCTACCCCCAGGACTATCCCTCCCACCAGAACTGTGAGTGGATTGTCTACGCCCCCGAA
CCCAACCAGAAGATTGTTCTCAACTTCAACCCTCACTTTGAAATCGAGAAACACGACTGCAAGTATGACT
TCATTGAGATTCGGGATGGGGACAGTGAGTCAGCTGACCTCCTGGGCAAGCACTGTGGGAACATCGCCCC
GCCCACCATCATCTCCTCAGGCTCCGTGTTATACATCAAGTTCACCTCAGACTACGCCCGGCAGGGGGCA
GGTTTCTCTCTACGCTATGAGATCTTCAAAACAGGCTCTGAAGATTGTTCCAAGAACTTTACAAGCCCCA
ATGGGACCATTGAATCTCCAGGGTTTCCAGAGAAGTATCCACACAATCTGGACTGTACCTTCACCATCCT
GGCCAAACCCAGGATGGAGATCATCCTACAGTTCCTGACCTTTGACCTGGAGCATGACCCTCTACAAGTG
GG
