>Addgene plasmid #71975 | Nrp2.4-AP-His | addgene partial sequence | sequence record 135463 | SV40pA-R 5'-GAAATTTGTGATGCTATTGC-3'
AGATCTCTAGATTAATGGTGATGGTGATGATGACCCGGGTGCGCGGCGTCGGTGGTGCCGGCGGGGGGCG
CCAGGTCGCAGGCGGTGTAGGGCTCCAGGCAGGCGGCGAAGGCCATGACGTGCGCTATGAAGGTCTGCTC
CTGCACGCCGTGAACCAGGTGCGCCTGCGGGCCGCGCGCGAACACCGCCACGTCCTCGCCTGCGTGGGTC
TCTTCGTCCAGGGGCACTGCTGACTGCTGCCGATACTCGGGGCTCCCGCTCTCGCTCTCGGTAACATCCG
GCCGGGCGCCGTCCTTGAGCACATAGCCTGGACCGTTTCCGTATAGGAGGACCGTGTAGGCCTTCCTGTC
CCGGGCCTTGCCAGGGGCCAGCCCGAAGATGGAGCTCCCTCGCAGGGGGTAGCCTCCGAAGGAGAAGACG
TGGGAGTGGTCGGCAGTGACGAGGCTCAGCGTGTCCTCCTCGCTGGTGAGCTGGCCCGCCCTCTCAATGG
CGTCGTCGAACATGATCGTCTCAGTCAGTGCCCGGTAAGCCCTGCTTTCATGATGACCATGGTCGATGCG
ACCACCCTCCACGAAGAGGAAGAAGCCGCGGGGGTTCCTGCTCAGCAGGCGCAGGGCAGCCTCTGTCATC
TCCATCAGGGAGGGGTCCAGTGTGGAGTCTCGGTGGATCTCGTATTTCATGTCTCCAGGCTCAAAGAGAC
CCATGAGATGGGTCACAGACGGGTCCAGG
